Addgene plasmid #154421: pDONR223 SARS-CoV2 TEV-ORF7A
Purpose: Gateway-compatible Entry vector
Depositing lab: Fritz Roth. Depositing organization: Sinai Health System. Publication: A Comprehensive, Flexible Collection of SARS-CoV-2 Coding Regions. Kim DK, Knapp JJ, Kuang D, Chawla A, Cassonnet P, Lee H, Sheykhkarimli D, Samavarchi-Tehrani P, Abdouni H, Rayhan A, Li R, Pogoutse O, Coyaud E, van der Werf S, Demeret C, Gingras AC, Taipale M, Raught B, Jacob Y, Roth FP. G3 (Bethesda). 2020 Aug 6. pii: g3.120.401554. doi: 10.1534/g3.120.401554. PubMed 32763951.
Backbone
  Vector backbone: pDONR223
  Backbone manufacturer: Rual et al, Genome Res. 14:2128-2135, 2004.
  Backbone size w/o insert (bp): 5005
  Vector type: Gateway-compatible Entry vector, with insert of ORF7A CDS with a TEV sequence at the N-term.
Growth in bacteria
  Bacterial resistance: Spectinomycin, 50 μg/mL
  Growth temperature: 37°C
  Growth strain: DH5alpha
  Copy number: Unknown
Gene/Insert
  Gene/Insert name: ORF7A
  Species: SARS-CoV-2 isolate Wuhan-Hu-1
  Insert size (bp): 387
  Mutation: Many synonymous changes due to codon optimization
  Entrez Gene: ORF7a (a.k.a. GU280_gp07)
  Cloning method: Gateway Cloning
  Sequencing primers: 5′ M13F; 3′ M13R
Resource information
  A portion of this plasmid was derived from a plasmid made by: PCR amplified
Terms and licenses: Academic/Nonprofit Terms; Industry Terms
How to cite: pDONR223 SARS-CoV2 TEV-ORF7A was a gift from Fritz Roth (Addgene plasmid # 154421 ; http://n2t.net/addgene:154421 ; RRID:Addgene_154421)
