[The description below was written by a language model from this plasmid's Addgene catalogue record and pLannotate feature annotations shown in this document.]
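Description:
pDONR223 SARS-CoV2 TEV-ORF7A is a Gateway-compatible entry clone built on the pDONR223 backbone and propagated in E. coli. It replicates from a high-copy ColE1/pUC-type origin and is selected with spectinomycin through the aadA (SmR) aminoglycoside adenylyltransferase gene. That gene sits downstream of a fragment of a class 1 integron Pc promoter and a remnant of a gentamicin resistance gene. The sequenced record is about 3.2 kb, shorter than the 5,005 bp listed for the empty backbone. This is consistent with the donor vector's selection cassette having been exchanged for the small insert during Gateway cloning.

The insert is the SARS-CoV-2 (isolate Wuhan-Hu-1) ORF7a coding sequence, obtained by PCR and carrying many synonymous changes from codon optimization. ORF7a is an accessory protein annotated as an antagonist of the host restriction factor tetherin (BST2). A tobacco etch virus (TEV) protease recognition sequence is placed directly upstream of the ORF, so that an N-terminal tag supplied by a destination vector could later be cleaved off. The cassette is flanked by two attL recombination sites (annotated by the software as attL3 and attL2), which are the substrates for the LR Clonase reaction.

The entry clone has no promoter positioned to express the ORF. The T7 promoter lies outside the att sites, and rrnB T1 and T2 terminators upstream insulate the cassette from read-through transcription. Short lacZα and lacI fragments are backbone remnants. The plasmid serves as a shuttle source for moving TEV-ORF7a into expression destination vectors of choice, as part of a collection of SARS-CoV-2 coding regions.
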