Features (pLannotate 1.2.2; 13 found; start..end, strand, type, name):
     32..59      -  terminator     rrnB T2 terminator: transcription terminator T2 from the E. coli rrnB gene
    191..234     +  terminator     rrnB T1 terminator: Escherichia coli rrnB; transcription terminator T1 from the E. coli rrnB gene
    281..317     -  CDS            lacZα (fragment): LacZα fragment of β-galactosidase; lacZ fragment
    334..429     +  protein_bind   attL3: mutant version of attL; recombination site for the Gateway® LR reaction LR Clonase™
    432..448     +  CDS            TEV site (fragment): tobacco etch virus (TEV) protease recognition and cleavage site
    453..815     +  CDS            NS7A_SARS2: Experimental evidence at protein level: Swiss-Prot protein existence level 1. Plays a role as antagonist of host tetherin (BST2), disrupting its antiviral effect. Acts by binding to BST2 thereby interfering with its glycosylation. May suppress small interfering RNA (siRNA). May bind to host ITGAL, thereby playing a role in attachment or modulation of leukocytes. From Severe acute respiratory syndrome coronavirus 2 (2019-nCoV) (SARS-CoV-2).
    820..919     -  protein_bind   attL2: mutant version of attL; recombination site for the Gateway® LR reaction LR Clonase™
    937..955     -  promoter       T7 promoter: promoter for bacteriophage T7 RNA polymerase
   1145..1168    +  promoter       Pc promoter (fragment): intI1 (promoter lies within the coding sequence); class 1 integron promoter
   1344..1400    +  CDS            GmR (fragment): gentamycin acetyltransferase; aacC1; confers resistance to gentamycin
   1407..2198    +  CDS            SmR: aminoglycoside adenylyltransferase (Murphy, 1985); aadA; confers resistance to spectinomycin and streptomycin
   2291..2879    +  rep_origin     ori: high-copy-number ColE1/pMB1/pBR322/pUC origin of replication
   3062..3154    +  CDS            lacI (fragment): lac repressor; lacI; The lac repressor binds to the lac operator to inhibit transcription in E. coli. This inhibition can be relieved by adding lactose or isopropyl-β-D-thiogalactopyranoside (IPTG).
>Addgene plasmid #154421 | pDONR223 SARS-CoV2 TEV-ORF7A | addgene full sequence | sequence record 304873 | Addgene NGS Result
CCGCTAGCCAGGAAGAGTTTGTAGAAACGCAAAAAGGCCATCCGTCAGGATGGCCTTCTGCTTAGTTTGA
TGCCTGGCAGTTTATGGCGGGCGTCCTGCCCGCCACCCTCCGGGCCGTTGCTTCACAACGTTCAAATCCG
CTCCCGGCGGATTTGTCCTACTCAGGAGAGCGTTCACCGACAAACAACAGATAAAACGAAAGGCCCAGTC
TTCCGACTGAGCCTTTCGTTTTATTTGATGCCTGGCAGTTCCCTACTCTCGCGTTAACGCTAGCATGGAT
GTTTTCCCAGTCACGACGTTGTAAAACGACGGCCAGTCTTAAGCTCGGGCCCCAAATAATGATTTTATTT
TGACTGATAGTGACCTGTTCGTTGCAACAAATTGATGAGCAATGCTTTTTTATAATGCCAACTTTGTACA
AAAAAGTTGGCGAAAACCTGTACTTCCAAGGCATGAAGATCATCCTGTTCCTGGCCCTGATCACCCTGGC
TACCTGCGAGCTGTACCACTACCAGGAATGCGTGCGCGGTACCACCGTGCTGCTGAAGGAGCCTTGCAGC
TCCGGCACCTACGAAGGAAACTCCCCCTTCCACCCTCTGGCCGACAACAAGTTCGCTCTGACCTGCTTCT
CTACTCAGTTCGCCTTCGCTTGCCCTGATGGTGTGAAGCACGTGTACCAGCTGCGCGCCAGGTCTGTGAG
CCCAAAGCTGTTCATCAGACAGGAGGAAGTGCAGGAGCTGTACAGCCCCATCTTCCTGATCGTGGCCGCT
ATCGTGTTCATCACCCTGTGCTTCACCCTGAAGCGTAAGACCGAATAATACCCAACTTTCTTGTACAAAG
TTGGCATTATAAGAAAGCATTGCTTATCAATTTGTTGCAACGAACAGGTCACTATCAGTCAAAATAAAAT
CATTATTTGCCATCCAGCTGATATCCCCTATAGTGAGTCGTATTACATGGTCATAGCTGTTTCCTGGCAG
CTCTGGCCCGTGTCTCAAAATCTCTGATGTTACATTGCACAAGATAAAAATATATCATCATGCCTCCTCT
AGACCAGCCAGGACAGAAATGCCTCGACTTCGCTGCTACCCAAGGTTGCCGGGTGACGCACACCGTGGAA
ACGGATGAAGGCACGAACCCAGTGGACATAAGCCTGTTCGGTTCGTAAGCTGTAATGCAAGTAGCGTATG
CGCTCACGCAACTGGTCCAGAACCTTGACCGAACGCAGCGGTGGTAACGGCGCAGTGGCGGTTTTCATGG
CTTGTTATGACTGTTTTTTTGGGGTACAGTCTATGCCTCGGGCATCCAAGCAGCAAGCGCGTTACGCCGT
GGGTCGATGTTTGATGTTATGGAGCAGCAACGATGTTACGCAGCAGGGCAGTCGCCCTAAAACAAAGTTA
AACATTATGAGGGAAGCGGTGATCGCCGAAGTATCGACTCAACTATCAGAGGTAGTTGGCGTCATCGAGC
GCCATCTCGAACCGACGTTGCTGGCCGTACATTTGTACGGCTCCGCAGTGGATGGCGGCCTGAAGCCACA
CAGTGATATTGATTTGCTGGTTACGGTGACCGTAAGGCTTGATGAAACAACGCGGCGAGCTTTGATCAAC
GACCTTTTGGAAACTTCGGCTTCCCCTGGAGAGAGCGAGATTCTCCGCGCTGTAGAAGTCACCATTGTTG
TGCACGACGACATCATTCCGTGGCGTTATCCAGCTAAGCGCGAACTGCAATTTGGAGAATGGCAGCGCAA
TGACATTCTTGCAGGTATCTTCGAGCCAGCCACGATCGACATTGATCTGGCTATCTTGCTGACAAAAGCA
AGAGAACATAGCGTTGCCTTGGTAGGTCCAGCGGCGGAGGAACTCTTTGATCCGGTTCCTGAACAGGATC
TATTTGAGGCGCTAAATGAAACCTTAACGCTATGGAACTCGCCGCCCGACTGGGCTGGCGATGAGCGAAA
TGTAGTGCTTACGTTGTCCCGCATTTGGTACAGCGCAGTAACCGGCAAAATCGCGCCGAAGGATGTCGCT
GCCGACTGGGCAATGGAGCGCCTGCCGGCCCAGTATCAGCCCGTCATACTTGAAGCTAGACAGGCTTATC
TTGGACAAGAAGAAGATCGCTTGGCCTCGCGCGCAGATCAGTTGGAAGAATTTGTCCACTACGTGAAAGG
CGAGATCACCAAGGTAGTCGGCAAATAACCCTCGAGCCACCCATGACCAAAATCCCTTAACGTGAGTTAC
GCGTCGTTCCACTGAGCGTCAGACCCCGTAGAAAAGATCAAAGGATCTTCTTGAGATCCTTTTTTTCTGC
GCGTAATCTGCTGCTTGCAAACAAAAAAACCACCGCTACCAGCGGTGGTTTGTTTGCCGGATCAAGAGCT
ACCAACTCTTTTTCCGAAGGTAACTGGCTTCAGCAGAGCGCAGATACCAAATACTGTTCTTCTAGTGTAG
CCGTAGTTAGGCCACCACTTCAAGAACTCTGTAGCACCGCCTACATACCTCGCTCTGCTAATCCTGTTAC
CAGTGGCTGCTGCCAGTGGCGATAAGTCGTGTCTTACCGGGTTGGACTCAAGACGATAGTTACCGGATAA
GGCGCAGCGGTCGGGCTGAACGGGGGGTTCGTGCACACAGCCCAGCTTGGAGCGAACGACCTACACCGAA
CTGAGATACCTACAGCGTGAGCTATGAGAAAGCGCCACGCTTCCCGAAGGGAGAAAGGCGGACAGGTATC
CGGTAAGCGGCAGGGTCGGAACAGGAGAGCGCACGAGGGAGCTTCCAGGGGGAAACGCCTGGTATCTTTA
TAGTCCTGTCGGGTTTCGCCACCTCTGACTTGAGCGTCGATTTTTGTGATGCTCGTCAGGGGGGCGGAGC
CTATGGAAAAACGCCAGCAACGCGGCCTTTTTACGGTTCCTGGCCTTTTGCTGGCCTTTTGCTCACATGT
TCTTTCCTGCGTTATCCCCTGATTCTGTGGATAACCGTATTACCGCCTTTGAGTGAGCTGATACCGCTCG
CCGCAGCCGAACGACCGAGCGCAGCGAGTCAGTGAGCGAGGAAGCGGAAGAGCGCCCAATACGCAAACCG
CCTCTCCCCGCGCGTTGGCCGATTCATTAATGCAGCTGGCACGACAGGTTTCCCGACTGGAAAGCGGGCA
GTGAGCGCAACGCAATTAATACGCGTA
