>Addgene plasmid #154421 | pDONR223 SARS-CoV2 TEV-ORF7A | depositor partial sequence | sequence record 298890 | Inserted CDS with stop codon
GAAAACCTGTACTTCCAAGGCATGAAGATCATCCTGTTCCTGGCCCTGATCACCCTGGCTACCTGCGAGC
TGTACCACTACCAGGAATGCGTGCGCGGTACCACCGTGCTGCTGAAGGAGCCTTGCAGCTCCGGCACCTA
CGAAGGAAACTCCCCCTTCCACCCTCTGGCCGACAACAAGTTCGCTCTGACCTGCTTCTCTACTCAGTTC
GCCTTCGCTTGCCCTGATGGTGTGAAGCACGTGTACCAGCTGCGCGCCAGGTCTGTGAGCCCAAAGCTGT
TCATCAGACAGGAGGAAGTGCAGGAGCTGTACAGCCCCATCTTCCTGATCGTGGCCGCTATCGTGTTCAT
CACCCTGTGCTTCACCCTGAAGCGTAAGACCGAATAA
